>Addgene plasmid #23396 | pDONR223-SLAMF6 | depositor partial sequence | sequence record 10961 | Author sequence
ATGTTGTGGCTGTTCCAATCGCTCCTGTTTGTCTTCTGCTTTGGCCCAGGGAATGTAGTTTCACAAAGCA
GCTTAACCCCATTGATGGTGAACGGGATTCTGGGGGAGTCAGTAACTCTTCCCCTGGAGTTTCCTGCAGG
AGAGAAGGTCAACTTCATCACTTGGCTTTTCAATGAAACATCTCTTGCCTTCATAGTACCCCATGAAACC
AAAAGTCCAGAAATCCACGTGACTAATCCGAAACAGGGAAAGCGACTGAACTTCACCCAGTCCTACTCCC
TGCAACTCAGCAACCTGAAGATGGAAGACACAGGCTCTTACAGAGCCCAGATATCCACAAAGACCTCTGC
AAAGCTGTCCAGTTACACTCTGAGGATATTAAGACAACTGAGGAACATACAAGTTACCAATCACAGTCAG
CTATTTCAGAATATGACCTGTGAGCTCCATCTGACTTGCTCTGTGGAGGATGCAGATGACAATGTCTCAT
TCAGATGGGAGGCCTTGGGAAACACACTTTCAAGTCAGCCAAACCTCACTGTCTCCTGGGACCCCAGGAT
TTCCAGTGAACAGGACTACACCTGCATAGCAGAGAATGCTGTCAGTAATTTATCCTTCTCTGTCTCTGCC
CAGAAGCTTTGCGAAGATGTTAAAATTCAATATACAGATACCAAAATGATTCTGTTTATGGTTTCTGGGA
TATGCATAGTCTTCGGTTTCATCATACTGCTGTTACTTGTTTTGAGGAAAAGAAGAGATTCCCTATCTTT
GTCTACTCAGCGAACACAGGGCCCCGAGTCCGCAAGGAACCTAGAGTATGTTTCAGTGTCTCCAACGAAC
AACACTGTGTATGCTTCAGTCACTCATTCAAACAGGGAAACAGAAATCTGGACACCTAGAGAAAATGATA
CTATCACAATTTACTCCACAATTAATCATTCCAAAGAGAGTAAACCCACTTTTTCCAGGGCAACTGCCCT
TGACAATGTCGTGTTG
