>Addgene plasmid #23396 | pDONR223-SLAMF6 | addgene partial sequence | sequence record 29211 | 23396 with M13pUC-fwd
TAATGATTTTATTTTGACTGATAGTGACCTGTTCGTTGCAACAAATTGATGAGCAATGCTTTTTTATAAT
GCCAACTTTGTACAAAAAAGTTGGCACCATGTTGTGGCTGTTCCAATCGCTCCTGTTTGTCTTCTGCTTT
GGCCCAGGGAATGTAGTTTCACAAAGCAGCTTAACCCCATTGATGGTGAACGGGATTCTGGGGGAGTCAG
TAACTCTTCCCCTGGAGTTTCCTGCAGGAGAGAAGGTCAACTTCATCACTTGGCTTTTCAATGAAACATC
TCTTGCCTTCATAGTACCCCATGAAACCAAAAGTCCAGAAATCCACGTGACTAATCCGAAACAGGGAAAG
CGACTGAACTTCACCCAGTCCTACTCCCTGCAACTCAGCAACCTGAAGATGGAAGACACAGGCTCTTACA
GAGCCCAGATATCCACAAAGACCTCTGCAAAGCTGTCCAGTTACACTCTGAGGATATTAAGACAACTGAG
GAACATACAAGTTACCAATCACAGTCAGCTATTTCAGAATATGACCTGTGAGCTCCATCTGACTTGCTCT
GTGGAGGATGCAGATGACAATGTCTCATTCAGA
