[The description below was written by a language model from this plasmid's Addgene catalogue record.]
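Description:
pDONR223-SLAMF6 is a Gateway entry-type clone built in the Invitrogen pDONR223 donor backbone (about 5 kb without insert) and carrying the human SLAMF6 open reading frame, an insert of roughly 1 kb. SLAMF6, also known as CD352, NTB-A or Ly108, encodes SLAM family member 6. The plasmid is maintained in E. coli as a high-copy construct under spectinomycin selection. No feature table accompanies the record, so the origin of replication and the exact recombination sites flanking the ORF are not listed. As the product of Gateway cloning into a donor vector, the insert would be expected to sit between attL-type sites that allow LR recombination into destination vectors. M13 forward and reverse primer sites on either side of the insert are used for sequence verification.

The ORF was deliberately cloned without a stop codon. This "open" configuration lets the coding sequence be moved by recombination into a destination vector that supplies a C-terminal epitope tag of choice together with the stop codon. The plasmid has no stated promoter for eukaryotic expression, and the depositor notes that it is not intended for direct transfection; it serves purely as a shuttle and archival source of the ORF. The depositors point to a set of four companion lentiviral destination vectors (pLX301 to pLX304), obtained separately, for expressing the ORF in mammalian cells. The clone belongs to an ORF collection associated with a study that identified mediators of resistance to RAF inhibition through reactivation of the MAP kinase pathway, which suggests use in gain-of-function expression screening.
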