Addgene plasmid #23396: pDONR223-SLAMF6
Depositing lab: William Hahn & David Root. Depositing organization: Dana-Farber Cancer Institute. Publication: COT drives resistance to RAF inhibition through MAP kinase pathway reactivation. Johannessen CM, Boehm JS, Kim SY, Thomas SR, Wardwell L, Johnson LA, Emery CM, Stransky N, Cogdill AP, Barretina J, Caponigro G, Hieronymus H, Murray RR, Salehi-Ashtiani K, Hill DE, Vidal M, Zhao JJ, Yang X, Alkan O, Kim S, Harris JL, Wilson CJ, Myer VE, Finan PM, Root DE, Roberts TM, Golub T, Flaherty KT, Dummer R, Weber BL, Sellers WR, Schlegel R, Wargo JA, Hahn WC, Garraway LA. Nature. 2010 Dec 16;468(7326):968-72. doi: 10.1038/nature09627 PubMed 21107320.
Backbone
  Vector backbone: pDONR223
  Backbone manufacturer: Invitrogen
  Backbone size w/o insert (bp): 5005
  Vector type: Gateway Donor vector
Growth in bacteria
  Bacterial resistance: Spectinomycin, 50 μg/mL
  Growth temperature: 37°C
  Growth strain: DH5alpha
  Copy number: High Copy
Gene/Insert
  Gene/Insert name: SLAMF6 (alt name: SLAM family member 6;SLAMF6)
  Species: H. sapiens (human)
  Insert size (bp): 996
  Entrez Gene: SLAMF6 (a.k.a. CD352, KALI, KALIb, Ly108, NTB-A, NTBA, SF2000)
  Cloning method: Gateway Cloning
  Sequencing primers: 5′ M13pUC-fwd; 3′ M13rev
Terms and licenses: Academic/Nonprofit Terms; Industry Terms: Not Available to Industry
Depositor comments: The ORF has no Stop codon. This design enables easy recombination into a destination vector to add an epitope tag of choice and Stop codon to the ORF. Do NOT use this plasmid directly for transfections. A set of 4 custom lentiviral vectors is available ( pLX301 (http://www.addgene.org/25895/) , pLX302 (http://www.addgene.org/25896/) , pLX303 (http://www.addgene.org/25897/) , pLX304 (http://www.addgene.org/25890/) ) to be used to express these ORFs in mammalian cells. These plasmids are not included in the kit and must be ordered separately.
How to cite: pDONR223-SLAMF6 was a gift from William Hahn & David Root (Addgene plasmid # 23396 ; http://n2t.net/addgene:23396 ; RRID:Addgene_23396)
